Addgene plasmid #17393: pQCXP CMV/TO empty (w368-1)
Purpose: (Empty Backbone) Retroviral Empty control vector, CMV/TO promoter, Puro
Depositing lab: Eric Campeau & Paul Kaufman. Depositing organization: University of Massachusetts, Worcester. Publication: A versatile viral system for expression and depletion of proteins in mammalian cells. Campeau E, Ruhl VE, Rodier F, Smith CL, Rahmberg BL, Fuss JO, Campisi J, Yaswen P, Cooper PK, Kaufman PD.. PLoS One. 2009 Aug 6;4(8):e6529. 10.1371/journal.pone.0006529 PubMed 19657394.
Backbone
  Vector backbone: pQCXIP
  Backbone manufacturer: Clontech
  Backbone size (bp): 7245
  Vector type: Mammalian Expression, Retroviral
  Selectable markers: Puromycin
Growth in bacteria
  Bacterial resistance: Ampicillin, 100 μg/mL
  Growth temperature: 37°C
  Growth strain: DH5alpha
  Growth instructions: TOP10F', 37oC
  Copy number: High Copy
Gene/Insert
  Gene/Insert name: None
  Cloning method: Restriction Enzyme
  Sequencing primers: 5′ CMVforw
Terms and licenses: Academic/Nonprofit Terms; Industry Terms: Not Available to Industry
How to cite: pQCXP CMV/TO empty (w368-1) was a gift from Eric Campeau & Paul Kaufman (Addgene plasmid # 17393 ; http://n2t.net/addgene:17393 ; RRID:Addgene_17393)
