[The description below was written by a language model from this plasmid's Addgene catalogue record and pLannotate feature annotations shown in this document.]
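Description:
pQCXP CMV/TO empty (w368-1) is an empty control retroviral vector for mammalian expression, derived from the Clontech pQCXIP backbone. It is maintained in E. coli as a high-copy plasmid through a ColE1/pUC-type origin and an ampicillin resistance gene (β-lactamase under its own promoter).

The viral portion has a self-inactivating gammaretroviral layout. A hybrid 5' end, in which the CMV immediate early enhancer/promoter is fused to a truncated Moloney murine sarcoma virus LTR, drives production of the genomic RNA in packaging cells. It is followed by a packaging signal and a truncated gag segment lacking its start codon, which supports efficient encapsidation. The 3' LTR carries a U3 deletion, so after reverse transcription and integration the LTR promoter activity is lost and expression depends on the internal promoters.

The internal expression cassette consists of a CMV enhancer/promoter followed by two short tet operator elements (annotated by homology as PLtetO-1 fragments). This is the CMV/TO arrangement, which is constitutive in ordinary cells and repressible, hence tetracycline- or doxycycline-inducible, in cells expressing the Tet repressor. Downstream lie attB1 and attB2 sites only a short distance apart, the scar expected from a Gateway recombination product with no gene between them, consistent with the record listing no insert. A separate mouse PGK promoter drives puromycin N-acetyltransferase for selecting transduced cells, and no IRES is annotated, unlike what the parental vector's name suggests.

The construct serves as the matched negative control for insert-bearing vectors of the same retroviral series used for constitutive or regulated protein expression in mammalian cells.
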