Features (pLannotate 1.2.2; 24 found; start..end, strand, type, name):
    309..512     +  promoter       CMV promoter: human cytomegalovirus (CMV) immediate early promoter
    513..688     +  LTR            5' LTR (truncated): truncated long terminal repeat from Moloney murine sarcoma virus
    810..1084    +  misc_feature   MESV Ψ (fragment): packaging signal of murine embryonic stem cell virus
   1151..1567    +  CDS            gag (truncated): truncated Moloney murine leukemia virus (MMLV) gag gene lacking the start codon
   1609..1912    +  enhancer       CMV enhancer: human cytomegalovirus immediate early enhancer
   1913..2116    +  promoter       CMV promoter: human cytomegalovirus (CMV) immediate early promoter
   2118..2137    +  promoter       PLtetO-1 promoter (fragment): modified phage lambda PL promoter with tet operator sites (Lutz and Bujard, 1997)
   2139..2158    +  promoter       PLtetO-1 promoter (fragment): modified phage lambda PL promoter with tet operator sites (Lutz and Bujard, 1997)
   2198..2222    +  protein_bind   attB1: mutant version of attB; recombination site for the Gateway® BP reaction BP Clonase™
   2291..2315    -  protein_bind   attB2: mutant version of attB; recombination site for the Gateway® BP reaction BP Clonase™
   2381..2880    +  promoter       PGK promoter: mouse phosphoglycerate kinase 1 promoter
   2901..3500    +  CDS            PuroR: puromycin N-acetyltransferase; pac from Streptomyces; confers resistance to puromycin
   3550..3615    +  CDS            dmpM (fragment): DMPM_STRAD - Protein inferred from homology: Swiss-Prot protein existence level 3. From Streptomyces alboniger.
   3628..3699    +  CDS            Mos (fragment): MOS_MOUSE - Experimental evidence at transcript level: Swiss-Prot protein existence level 2. From Mus musculus (Mouse).
   3732..3832    +  CDS            env (fragment): murine leukemia virus gPr80 envelope polyprotein precursor; env; proteolytically cleaved into gp70SU and p15TM subunits
   3874..4299    +  LTR            3' LTR (ΔU3): self-inactivating 3' long terminal repeat (LTR) from Moloney murine leukemia virus
   4368..4408    +  CDS            rop (fragment): Rop protein, which maintains plasmids at low copy number; rop
   4510..4548    +  misc_feature   bom (fragment): basis of mobility region from pBR322
   4565..4894    +  promoter       SV40 promoter: SV40 enhancer and early promoter
   4900..5001    +  misc_feature   bom (fragment): basis of mobility region from pBR322
   5187..5775    -  rep_origin     ori: high-copy-number ColE1/pMB1/pBR322/pUC origin of replication
   5946..6806    -  CDS            AmpR: β-lactamase; bla; confers resistance to ampicillin, carbenicillin, and related antibiotics
   6807..6911    -  promoter       AmpR promoter: bla
   7097..308     +  enhancer       CMV enhancer (across the origin): human cytomegalovirus immediate early enhancer
>Addgene plasmid #17393 | pQCXP CMV/TO empty (w368-1) | depositor full sequence | sequence record 8572 | Author sequence
TCCGCGTTACATAACTTACGGTAAATGGCCCGCCTGGCTGACCGCCCAACGACCCCCGCCCATTGACGTC
AATAATGACGTATGTTCCCATAGTAACGCCAATAGGGACTTTCCATTGACGTCAATGGGTGGAGTATTTA
CGGTAAACTGCCCACTTGGCAGTACATCAAGTGTATCATATGCCAAGTACGCCCCCTATTGACGTCAATG
ACGGTAAATGGCCCGCCTGGCATTATGCCCAGTACATGACCTTATGGGACTTTCCTACTTGGCAGTACAT
CTACGTATTAGTCATCGCTATTACCATGGTGATGCGGTTTTGGCAGTACATCAATGGGCGTGGATAGCGG
TTTGACTCACGGGGATTTCCAAGTCTCCACCCCATTGACGTCAATGGGAGTTTGTTTTGGCACCAAAATC
AACGGGACTTTCCAAAATGTCGTAACAACTCCGCCCCATTGACGCAAATGGGCGGTAGGCGTGTACGGTG
GGAGGTCTATATAAGCAGAGCTCAATAAAAGAGCCCACAACCCCTCACTCGGCGCGCCAGTCTTCCGATA
GACTGCGTCGCCCGGGTACCCGTATTCCCAATAAAGCCTCTTGCTGTTTGCATCCGAATCGTGGTCTCGC
TGTTCCTTGGGAGGGTCTCCTCTGAGTGATTGACTACCCACGACGGGGGTCTTTCATTTGGGGGCTCGTC
CGGGATTTGGAGACCCCTGCCCAGGGACCACCGACCCACCACCGGGAGGTAAGCTGGCCAGCAACTTATC
TGTGTCTGTCCGATTGTCTAGTGTCTATGTTTGATGTTATGCGCCTGCGTCTGTACTAGTTAGCTAACTA
GCTCTGTATCTGGCGGACCCGTGGTGGAACTGACGAGTTCTGAACACCCGGCCGCAACCCTGGGAGACGT
CCCAGGGACTTTGGGGGCCGTTTTTGTGGCCCGACCTGAGGAAGGGAGTCGATGTGGAATCCGACCCCGT
CAGGATATGTGGTTCTGGTAGGAGACGAGAACCTAAAACAGTTCCCGCCTCCGTCTGAATTTTTGCTTTC
GGTTTGGAACCGAAGCCGCGCGTCTTGTCTGCTGCAGCGCTGCAGCATCGTTCTGTGTTGTCTCTGTCTG
ACTGTGTTTCTGTATTTGTCTGAAAATTAGGGCCAGACTGTTACCACTCCCTTAAGTTTGACCTTAGGTC
ACTGGAAAGATGTCGAGCGGATCGCTCACAACCAGTCGGTAGATGTCAAGAAGAGACGTTGGGTTACCTT
CTGCTCTGCAGAATGGCCAACCTTTAACGTCGGATGGCCGCGAGACGGCACCTTTAACCGAGACCTCATC
ACCCAGGTTAAGATCAAGGTCTTTTCACCTGGCCCGCATGGACACCCAGACCAGGTCCCCTACATCGTGA
CCTGGGAAGCCTTGGCTTTTGACCCCCCTCCCTGGGTCAAGCCCTTTGTACACCCTAAGCCTCCGCCTCC
TCTTCCTCCATCCGCCCCGTCTCTCCCCCTTGAACCTCCTCGTTCGACCCCGCCTCGATCCTCCCTTTAT
CCAGCCCTCACTCCTTCTCTAGGCGCCGGAATTGAAGATCTGGGGGATCGATAAGCTTGGGAGTTCCGCG
TTACATAACTTACGGTAAATGGCCCGCCTGGCTGACCGCCCAACGACCCCCGCCCATTGACGTCAATAAT
GACGTATGTTCCCATAGTAACGCCAATAGGGACTTTCCATTGACGTCAATGGGTGGAGTATTTACGGTAA
ACTGCCCACTTGGCAGTACATCAAGTGTATCATATGCCAAGTACGCCCCCTATTGACGTCAATGACGGTA
AATGGCCCGCCTGGCATTATGCCCAGTACATGACCTTATGGGACTTTCCTACTTGGCAGTACATCTACGT
ATTAGTCATCGCTATTACCATGGTGATGCGGTTTTGGCAGTACATCAATGGGCGTGGATAGCGGTTTGAC
TCACGGGGATTTCCAAGTCTCCACCCCATTGACGTCAATGGGAGTTTGTTTTGGCACCAAAATCAACGGG
ACTTTCCAAAATGTCGTAACAACTCCGCCCCATTGACGCAAATGGGCGGTAGGCGTGTACGGTGGGAGGT
CTATATAAGCAGAGCTCTCCCTATCAGTGATAGAGATCTCCCTATCAGTGATAGAGATCGTCGACTAGTC
CAGTGTGGTGGAATTCTGCAGATATCAACAAGTTTGTACAAAAAAGCAGGCTCCACCATGGGAACCAATT
CAGTCGACTGGATCCGGTACCGAATTCGCGGCCGCACTCGAGATATCTAGACCCAGCTTTCTTGTACAAA
GTGGTTGATATCCAGCACAGTGGCGACCGGTAGGCCTCGTACGCTTAATTAACGGATCCGGAATTCTACC
GGGTAGGGGAGGCGCTTTTCCCAAGGCAGTCTGGAGCATGCGCTTTAGCAGCCCCGCTGGGCACTTGGCG
CTACACAAGTGGCCTCTGGCCTCGCACACATTCCACATCCACCGGTAGGCGCCAACCGGCTCCGTTCTTT
GGTGGCCCCTTCGCGCCACCTTCTACTCCTCCCCTAGTCAGGAAGTTCCCCCCCGCCCCGCAGCTCGCGT
CGTGCAGGACGTGACAAATGGAAGTAGCACGTCTCACTAGTCTCGTGCAGATGGACAGCACCGCTGAGCA
ATGGAAGCGGGTAGGCCTTTGGGGCAGCGGCCAATAGCAGCTTTGCTCCTTCGCTTTCTGGGCTCAGAGG
CTGGGAAGGGGTGGGTCCGGGGGCGGGCTCAGGGGCGGGCTCAGGGGCGGGGCGGGCGCCCGAAGGTCCT
CCGGAGGCCCGGCATTCTGCACGCTTCAAAAGCGCACGTCTGCCGCGCTGTTCTCCTCTTCCTCATCTCC
GGGCCTTTCGACCTGCAGCCCAAGCTTACCATGACCGAGTACAAGCCCACGGTGCGCCTCGCCACCCGCG
ACGACGTCCCCAGGGCCGTACGCACCCTCGCCGCCGCGTTCGCCGACTACCCCGCCACGCGCCACACCGT
CGATCCGGACCGCCACATCGAGCGGGTCACCGAGCTGCAAGAACTCTTCCTCACGCGCGTCGGGCTCGAC
ATCGGCAAGGTGTGGGTCGCGGACGACGGCGCCGCGGTGGCGGTCTGGACCACGCCGGAGAGCGTCGAAG
CGGGGGCGGTGTTCGCCGAGATCGGCCCGCGCATGGCCGAGTTGAGCGGTTCCCGGCTGGCCGCGCAGCA
ACAGATGGAAGGCCTCCTGGCGCCGCACCGGCCCAAGGAGCCCGCGTGGTTCCTGGCCACCGTCGGCGTC
TCGCCCGACCACCAGGGCAAGGGTCTGGGCAGCGCCGTCGTGCTCCCCGGAGTGGAGGCGGCCGAGCGCG
CCGGGGTGCCCGCCTTCCTGGAGACCTCCGCGCCCCGCAACCTCCCCTTCTACGAGCGGCTCGGCTTCAC
CGTCACCGCCGACGTCGAGTGCCCGAAGGACCGCGCGACCTGGTGCATGACCCGCAAGCCCGGTGCCTGA
CGCCCGCCCCACGACCCGCAGCGCCCGACCGAAAGGAGCGCACGACCCCATGGCTCCGACCGAAGCCGAC
CCGGGCGGCCCCGCCGACCCCGCACCCGCCCCCGAGGCCCACCGACTCTAGTCGAGGGCTGCAGCGCTGC
AGAGGCCGAGTGCAGAACTGCTCCAAAGGGACCTCAAGGCTTTCCGAGGGACACTAGGCTGACTCCATCG
AGCCAGTGTAGAGATAAGCTTATCGATTAGTCCAATTTGTTAAAGACAGGATATCAGTGGTCCAGGCTCT
AGTTTTGACTCAACAATATCACCAGCTGAAGCCTATAGAGTACGAGCCATAGATAAAATAAAAGATTTTA
TTTAGTCTCCAGAAAAAGGGGGGAATGAAAGACCCCACCTGTAGGTTTGGCAAGCTAGCTTAAGTAACGC
CATTTTGCAAGGCATGGAAAAATACATAACTGAGAATAGAGAAGTTCAGATCAAGGTCAGGAACAGATGG
AACAGGGTCGACCCTAGAGAACCATCAGATGTTTCCAGGGTGCCCCAAGGACCTGAAATGACCCTGTGCC
TTATTTGAACTAACCAATCAGTTCGCTTCTCGCTTCTGTTCGCGCGCTTCTGCTCCCCGAGCTCAATAAA
AGAGCCCACAACCCCTCACTCGGGGCGCCAGTCCTCCGATTGACTGAGTCGCCCGGGTACCCGTGTATCC
AATAAACCCTCTTGCAGTTGCATCCGACTTGTGGTCTCGCTGTTCCTTGGGAGGGTCTCCTCTGAGTGAT
TGACTACCCGTCAGCGGGGGTCTTTCATTTGGGGGCTCGTCCGGGATCGGGAGACCCCTGCCCAGGGACC
ACCGACCCACCACCGGGAGGTAAGCTGGCTGCCTCGCGCGTTTCGGTGATGACGGTGAAAACCTCTGACA
CATGCAGCTCCCGGAGACGGTCACAGCTTGTCTGTAAGCGGATGCCGGGAGCAGACAAGCCCGTCAGGGC
GCGTCAGCGGGTGTTGGCGGGTGTCGGGGCGCAGCCATGACCCAGTCACGTAGCGATAGCGGAGTGTAGA
TCCGGCTGTGGAATGTGTGTCAGTTAGGGTGTGGAAAGTCCCCAGGCTCCCCAGCAGGCAGAAGTATGCA
AAGCATGCATCTCAATTAGTCAGCAACCAGGTGTGGAAAGTCCCCAGGCTCCCCAGCAGGCAGAAGTATG
CAAAGCATGCATCTCAATTAGTCAGCAACCATAGTCCCGCCCCTAACTCCGCCCATCCCGCCCCTAACTC
CGCCCAGTTCCGCCCATTCTCCGCCCCATGGCTGACTAATTTTTTTTATTTATGCAGAGGCCGAGGCCGC
CTCGGCCTCTGAGCTATTCCAGAAGTAGTGAGGAGGCTTTTTTGGAGGCCTAGGCTTTTGCAAAAAGCTT
ACTGGCTTAACTATGCGGCATCAGAGCAGATTGTACTGAGAGTGCACCATATGCGGTGTGAAATACCGCA
CAGATGCGTAAGGAGAAAATACCGCATCAGGCGCTCTTCCGCTTCCTCGCTCACTGACTCGCTGCGCTCG
GTCGTTCGGCTGCGGCGAGCGGTATCAGCTCACTCAAAGGCGGTAATACGGTTATCCACAGAATCAGGGG
ATAACGCAGGAAAGAACATGTGAGCAAAAGGCCAGCAAAAGGCCAGGAACCGTAAAAAGGCCGCGTTGCT
GGCGTTTTTCCATAGGCTCCGCCCCCCTGACGAGCATCACAAAAATCGACGCTCAAGTCAGAGGTGGCGA
AACCCGACAGGACTATAAAGATACCAGGCGTTTCCCCCTGGAAGCTCCCTCGTGCGCTCTCCTGTTCCGA
CCCTGCCGCTTACCGGATACCTGTCCGCCTTTCTCCCTTCGGGAAGCGTGGCGCTTTCTCATAGCTCACG
CTGTAGGTATCTCAGTTCGGTGTAGGTCGTTCGCTCCAAGCTGGGCTGTGTGCACGAACCCCCCGTTCAG
CCCGACCGCTGCGCCTTATCCGGTAACTATCGTCTTGAGTCCAACCCGGTAAGACACGACTTATCGCCAC
TGGCAGCAGCCACTGGTAACAGGATTAGCAGAGCGAGGTATGTAGGCGGTGCTACAGAGTTCTTGAAGTG
GTGGCCTAACTACGGCTACACTAGAAGGACAGTATTTGGTATCTGCGCTCTGCTGAAGCCAGTTACCTTC
GGAAAAAGAGTTGGTAGCTCTTGATCCGGCAAACAAACCACCGCTGGTAGCGGTGGTTTTTTTGTTTGCA
AGCAGCAGATTACGCGCAGAAAAAAAGGATCTCAAGAAGATCCTTTGATCTTTTCTACGGGGTCTGACGC
TCAGTGGAACGAAAACTCACGTTAAGGGATTTTGGTCATGAGATTATCAAAAAGGATCTTCACCTAGATC
CTTTTAAATTAAAAATGAAGTTTTAAATCAATCTAAAGTATATATGAGTAAACTTGGTCTGACAGTTACC
AATGCTTAATCAGTGAGGCACCTATCTCAGCGATCTGTCTATTTCGTTCATCCATAGTTGCCTGACTCCC
CGTCGTGTAGATAACTACGATACGGGAGGGCTTACCATCTGGCCCCAGTGCTGCAATGATACCGCGAGAC
CCACGCTCACCGGCTCCAGATTTATCAGCAATAAACCAGCCAGCCGGAAGGGCCGAGCGCAGAAGTGGTC
CTGCAACTTTATCCGCCTCCATCCAGTCTATTAATTGTTGCCGGGAAGCTAGAGTAAGTAGTTCGCCAGT
TAATAGTTTGCGCAACGTTGTTGCCATTGCTGCAGGCATCGTGGTGTCACGCTCGTCGTTTGGTATGGCT
TCATTCAGCTCCGGTTCCCAACGATCAAGGCGAGTTACATGATCCCCCATGTTGTGCAAAAAAGCGGTTA
GCTCCTTCGGTCCTCCGATCGTTGTCAGAAGTAAGTTGGCCGCAGTGTTATCACTCATGGTTATGGCAGC
ACTGCATAATTCTCTTACTGTCATGCCATCCGTAAGATGCTTTTCTGTGACTGGTGAGTACTCAACCAAG
TCATTCTGAGAATAGTGTATGCGGCGACCGAGTTGCTCTTGCCCGGCGTCAACACGGGATAATACCGCGC
CACATAGCAGAACTTTAAAAGTGCTCATCATTGGAAAACGTTCTTCGGGGCGAAAACTCTCAAGGATCTT
ACCGCTGTTGAGATCCAGTTCGATGTAACCCACTCGTGCACCCAACTGATCTTCAGCATCTTTTACTTTC
ACCAGCGTTTCTGGGTGAGCAAAAACAGGAAGGCAAAATGCCGCAAAAAAGGGAATAAGGGCGACACGGA
AATGTTGAATACTCATACTCTTCCTTTTTCAATATTATTGAAGCATTTATCAGGGTTATTGTCTCATGAG
CGGATACATATTTGAATGTATTTAGAAAAATAAACAAATAGGGGTTCCGCGCACATTTCCCCGAAAAGTG
CCACCTGACGTCTAAGAAACCATTATTATCATGACATTAACCTATAAAAATAGGCGTATCACGAGGCCCT
TTCGTCTTCAAGAATTAGCTTGGCCATTGCATACGTTGTATCCATATCATAATATGTACATTTATATTGG
CTCATGTCCAACATTACCGCCATGTTGACATTGATTATTGACTAGTTATTAATAGTAATCAATTACGGGG
TCATTAGTTCATAGCCCATATATGGAGT
