>Addgene plasmid #17393 | pQCXP CMV/TO empty (w368-1) | addgene partial sequence | sequence record 25887 | 17393 with MSCV-rev
AATTCCGGATCCGTTAATTAAGCGTACGAGGCCTACCGGTGGCCACTGTGCTGGATATCAACCACTTTGT
ACAAGAAAGCTGGGTCTAGATATCTCGAGTGCGGCCGCGAATTCNGTACCGGATCCAGTCGACTGAATTG
GTTCCCATGGTGGAGCCTGCTTTTTTGTACAAACTTGTTGATATCTGCAGAATTCCACCACACTGGACTA
GTCGACGATCTCTATCACTGATAGGGAGATCTCTATCACTGATAGGGAGAGCTCTGCTTATATAGACCTC
CCACCGTACACGCCTACCGCCCATTTGCGTCAATGGGGCGGAGTTGTTACGACNTTTTGGAAAGTCCCGT
TGATTTTGGTGCCAAAACAAACTCCCATTGACGTCAATGGGGTGGAGACTTGGAAATCCCCGTGAGTCAA
ACCGCTATCCACGCCCATTGATGTACTGCCAAAACCGCATCACCATGGTAATANCGATGACTAATACGTA
GATGTACTGCCAAGTAGGAAAGTCCCATAAGGTCATGTACTGGGCATAATGCCAGGCGGGCCATTTACCG
TCATTGACGTCAATAGGGGGCGTACTTGGCATATGATACACTTGATGTACTG
